>Addgene plasmid #88002 | pDONR223-ZNF626 | addgene full sequence | sequence record 189350 | Addgene NGS Result
CAAATAATGATTTTATTTTGACTGATAGTGACCTGTTCGTTGCAACAAATTGATGAGCAATGCTTTTTTA
TAATGCCAACTTTGTACAAAAAAGTTGGCATGGGACCATTGCAATTTAGAGATGTGGCCATAGAATTCTC
TCTGGAGGAGTGGCATTGCCTGGACACTGCACAGCGGAATTTATATAGGAATGTGATGTTAGAGAACTAC
AGTAACCTGGTCTTCCTTGGTATTACTGTTTCTAAGCCAGACCTGATCACCTGTCTGGAGCAAGGAAGAA
AACCTTTGACCATGAAGAGAAATGAGATGATAGCCAAACCCTCAGTGAGCTTCCTTCAAGTTCACAGTGA
GAGCCAAAGTCCTCTTCATGACATATACCCAACTTTCTTGTACAAAGTTGGCATTATAAGAAAGCATTGC
TTATCAATTTGTTGCAACGAACAGGTCACTATCAGTCAAAATAAAATCATTATTTGCCATCCAGCTGATA
TCCCCTATAGTGAGTCGTATTACATGGTCATAGCTGTTTCCTGGCAGCTCTGGCCCGTGTCTCAAAATCT
CTGATGTTACATTGCACAAGATAAAAATATATCATCATGCCTCCTCTAGACCAGCCAGGACAGAAATGCC
TCGACTTCGCTGCTACCCAAGGTTGCCGGGTGACGCACACCGTGGAAACGGATGAAGGCACGAACCCAGT
GGACATAAGCCTGTTCGGTTCGTAAGCTGTAATGCAAGTAGCGTATGCGCTCACGCAACTGGTCCAGAAC
CTTGACCGAACGCAGCGGTGGTAACGGCGCAGTGGCGGTTTTCATGGCTTGTTATGACTGTTTTTTTGGG
GTACAGTCTATGCCTCGGGCATCCAAGCAGCAAGCGCGTTACGCCGTGGGTCGATGTTTGATGTTATGGA
GCAGCAACGATGTTACGCAGCAGGGCAGTCGCCCTAAAACAAAGTTAAACATTATGAGGGAAGCGGTGAT
CGCCGAAGTATCGACTCAACTATCAGAGGTAGTTGGCGTCATCGAGCGCCATCTCGAACCGACGTTGCTG
GCCGTACATTTGTACGGCTCCGCAGTGGATGGCGGCCTGAAGCCACACAGTGATATTGATTTGCTGGTTA
CGGTGACCGTAAGGCTTGATGAAACAACGCGGCGAGCTTTGATCAACGACCTTTTGGAAACTTCGGCTTC
CCCTGGAGAGAGCGAGATTCTCCGCGCTGTAGAAGTCACCATTGTTGTGCACGACGACATCATTCCGTGG
CGTTATCCAGCTAAGCGCGAACTGCAATTTGGAGAATGGCAGCGCAATGACATTCTTGCAGGTATCTTCG
AGCCAGCCACGATCGACATTGATCTGGCTATCTTGCTGACAAAAGCAAGAGAACATAGCGTTGCCTTGGT
AGGTCCAGCGGCGGAGGAACTCTTTGATCCGGTTCCTGAACAGGATCTATTTGAGGCGCTAAATGAAACC
TTAACGCTATGGAACTCGCCGCCCGACTGGGCTGGCGATGAGCGAAATGTAGTGCTTACGTTGTCCCGCA
TTTGGTACAGCGCAGTAACCGGCAAAATCGCGCCGAAGGATGTCGCTGCCGACTGGGCAATGGAGCGCCT
GCCGGCCCAGTATCAGCCCGTCATACTTGAAGCTAGACAGGCTTATCTTGGACAAGAAGAAGATCGCTTG
GCCTCGCGCGCAGATCAGTTGGAAGAATTTGTCCACTACGTGAAAGGCGAGATCACCAAGGTAGTCGGCA
AATAACCCTCGAGCCACCCATGACCAAAATCCCTTAACGTGAGTTACGCGTCGTTCCACTGAGCGTCAGA
CCCCGTAGAAAAGATCAAAGGATCTTCTTGAGATCCTTTTTTTCTGCGCGTAATCTGCTGCTTGCAAACA
AAAAAACCACCGCTACCAGCGGTGGTTTGTTTGCCGGATCAAGAGCTACCAACTCTTTTTCCGAAGGTAA
CTGGCTTCAGCAGAGCGCAGATACCAAATACTGTTCTTCTAGTGTAGCCGTAGTTAGGCCACCACTTCAA
GAACTCTGTAGCACCGCCTACATACCTCGCTCTGCTAATCCTGTTACCAGTGGCTGCTGCCAGTGGCGAT
AAGTCGTGTCTTACCGGGTTGGACTCAAGACGATAGTTACCGGATAAGGCGCAGCGGTCGGGCTGAACGG
GGGGTTCGTGCACACAGCCCAGCTTGGAGCGAACGACCTACACCGAACTGAGATACCTACAGCGTGAGCT
ATGAGAAAGCGCCACGCTTCCCGAAGGGAGAAAGGCGGACAGGTATCCGGTAAGCGGCAGGGTCGGAACA
GGAGAGCGCACGAGGGAGCTTCCAGGGGGAAACGCCTGGTATCTTTATAGTCCTGTCGGGTTTCGCCACC
TCTGACTTGAGCGTCGATTTTTGTGATGCTCGTCAGGGGGGCGGAGCCTATGGAAAAACGCCAGCAACGC
GGCCTTTTTACGGTTCCTGGCCTTTTGCTGGCCTTTTGCTCACATGTTCTTTCCTGCGTTATCCCCTGAT
TCTGTGGATAACCGTATTACCGCCTTTGAGTGAGCTGATACCGCTCGCCGCAGCCGAACGACCGAGCGCA
GCGAGTCAGTGAGCGAGGAAGCGGAAGAGCGCCCAATACGCAAACCGCCTCTCCCCGCGCGTTGGCCGAT
TCATTAATGCAGCTGGCACGACAGGTTTCCCGACTGGAAAGCGGGCAGTGAGCGCAACGCAATTAATACG
CGTACCGCTAGCCAGGAAGAGTTTGTAGAAACGCAAAAAGGCCATCCGTCAGGATGGCCTTCTGCTTAGT
TTGATGCCTGGCAGTTTATGGCGGGCGTCCTGCCCGCCACCCTCCGGGCCGTTGCTTCACAACGTTCAAA
TCCGCTCCCGGCGGATTTGTCCTACTCAGGAGAGCGTTCACCGACAAACAACAGATAAAACGAAAGGCCC
AGTCTTCCGACTGAGCCTTTCGTTTTATTTGATGCCTGGCAGTTCCCTACTCTCGCGTTAACGCTAGCAT
GGATGTTTTCCCAGTCACGACGTTGTAAAACGACGGCCAGTCTTAAGCTCGGGCCC
Features (pLannotate 1.2.2; 12 found; start..end, strand, type, name):
      2..97      +  protein_bind   attL3: mutant version of attL; recombination site for the Gateway® LR reaction LR Clonase™
    100..315     +  CDS            ZNF720 (fragment): ZN720_HUMAN - Experimental evidence at protein level: Swiss-Prot protein existence level 1. From Homo sapiens (Human).
    377..476     -  protein_bind   attL2: mutant version of attL; recombination site for the Gateway® LR reaction LR Clonase™
    494..512     -  promoter       T7 promoter: promoter for bacteriophage T7 RNA polymerase
    702..725     +  promoter       Pc promoter (fragment): intI1 (promoter lies within the coding sequence); class 1 integron promoter
    901..957     +  CDS            GmR (fragment): gentamycin acetyltransferase; aacC1; confers resistance to gentamycin
    964..1755    +  CDS            SmR: aminoglycoside adenylyltransferase (Murphy, 1985); aadA; confers resistance to spectinomycin and streptomycin
   1848..2436    +  rep_origin     ori: high-copy-number ColE1/pMB1/pBR322/pUC origin of replication
   2619..2711    +  CDS            lacI (fragment): lac repressor; lacI; The lac repressor binds to the lac operator to inhibit transcription in E. coli. This inhibition can be relieved by adding lactose or isopropyl-β-D-thiogalactopyranoside (IPTG).
   2766..2793    -  terminator     rrnB T2 terminator: transcription terminator T2 from the E. coli rrnB gene
   2925..2968    +  terminator     rrnB T1 terminator: Escherichia coli rrnB; transcription terminator T1 from the E. coli rrnB gene
   3015..3051    -  CDS            lacZα (fragment): LacZα fragment of β-galactosidase; lacZ fragment
