[The description below was written by a language model from this plasmid's Addgene catalogue record and pLannotate feature annotations shown in this document.]
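Description:
pDONR223-ZNF626 is a Gateway entry-type clone built on the Invitrogen pDONR223 donor backbone, carrying a short open reading frame for the human zinc finger transcription factor ZNF626. It is a small bacterial plasmid (about 3.1 kb in the sequenced record) that replicates in E. coli from a high-copy ColE1/pUC-type origin and is selected with spectinomycin through the aadA (SmR) aminoglycoside adenylyltransferase gene. This gene sits downstream of fragments of a class 1 integron Pc promoter and a gentamicin resistance gene. These fragments, like the small lacI and lacZα pieces elsewhere in the plasmid, appear to be backbone remnants rather than functional parts. The rrnB T1 and T2 terminators lie upstream of the cloning site and insulate it from read-through transcription.

The insert is listed as 279 bp and is flanked by attL recombination sites, so it can be moved by an LR Clonase reaction into any compatible Gateway destination vector. The automated annotation labels the upstream site as attL3 and the downstream one as attL2. The last nucleotide of the stop codon has been removed so that the ORF can read through into a C-terminal tag or fusion partner supplied by the destination vector. The plasmid has no eukaryotic promoter; the only nearby promoter is a T7 promoter beside attL2, oriented back toward the insert, so expression depends on the destination vector chosen. The annotation software matched the coding region to a fragment of ZNF720 rather than ZNF626, which may reflect sequence similarity among zinc finger family members, but the record does not resolve this. The clone belongs to the ORFeome-derived subset of the Human TFome Collection, a library of human transcription factors assembled for cell fate engineering.
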