Addgene plasmid #88002: pDONR223-ZNF626
Purpose: Donor Vector containing ZNF626 transcription factor, part of the Human TFome Collection
Depositing lab: Marc Vidal. Depositing organization: Dana-Farber Cancer Institute. Publication: A comprehensive library of human transcription factors for cell fate engineering. Ng AHM, Khoshakhlagh P, Rojo Arias JE, Pasquini G, Wang K, Swiersy A, Shipman SL, Appleton E, Kiaee K, Kohman RE, Vernet A, Dysart M, Leeper K, Saylor W, Huang JY, Graveline A, Taipale J, Hill DE, Vidal M, Melero-Martin JM, Busskamp V, Church GM. Nat Biotechnol. 2021 Apr;39(4):510-519. doi: 10.1038/s41587-020-0742-6. Epub 2020 Nov 30. PubMed 33257861.
Backbone
  Vector backbone: pDONR223
  Backbone manufacturer: Invitrogen
  Backbone size w/o insert (bp): 3000
  Vector type: Gateway Donor Vector
Growth in bacteria
  Bacterial resistance: Spectinomycin, 50 μg/mL
  Growth temperature: 37°C
  Growth strain: DH5alpha
  Copy number: High Copy
Gene/Insert
  Gene/Insert name: ZNF626
  Species: H. sapiens (human)
  Insert size (bp): 279
  Mutation: Last nucleotide of stop codon removed to allow for Gateway C-terminal fusions
  Entrez Gene: ZNF626 (a.k.a. MGC104224)
  Cloning method: Gateway Cloning
  Sequencing primers: 5′ M13F(-21); 3′ M13R
Terms and licenses: Academic/Nonprofit Terms; Industry Terms: Not Available to Industry
Depositor comments: Represents the ORFeome subset of the TFome
How to cite: pDONR223-ZNF626 was a gift from Marc Vidal (Addgene plasmid # 88002 ; http://n2t.net/addgene:88002 ; RRID:Addgene_88002)
