>Addgene plasmid #88002 | pDONR223-ZNF626 | depositor partial sequence | sequence record 171606 | insert
ATGGGACCATTGCAATTTAGAGATGTGGCCATAGAATTCTCTCTGGAGGAGTGGCATTGCCTGGACACTG
CACAGCGGAATTTATATAGGAATGTGATGTTAGAGAACTACAGTAACCTGGTCTTCCTTGGTATTACTGT
TTCTAAGCCAGACCTGATCACCTGTCTGGAGCAAGGAAGAAAACCTTTGACCATGAAGAGAAATGAGATG
ATAGCCAAACCCTCAGTGAGCTTCCTTCAAGTTCACAGTGAGAGCCAAAGTCCTCTTCATGACATATAA
